Addgene plasmid #36065: pT7-7 asyn S87A/S129E
Depositing lab: Hilal Lashuel. Depositing organization: Swiss Federal Institute of Technology (EPFL).
Backbone
  Vector backbone: pT7-7
  Backbone size w/o insert (bp): 2438
  Vector type: Bacterial Expression
Growth in bacteria
  Bacterial resistance: Ampicillin, 100 μg/mL
  Growth temperature: 37°C
  Growth strain: DH5alpha
  Copy number: High Copy
Gene/Insert
  Gene/Insert name: alpha-synuclein S87A/S129E
  Species: H. sapiens (human)
  Insert size (bp): 476
  Mutation: S87A/S129E
  Entrez Gene: SNCA (a.k.a. NACP, PARK1, PARK4, PD1)
  Promoter: T7
  Cloning method: Restriction Enzyme; 5′ cloning site NdeI (not destroyed); 3′ cloning site HindIII (not destroyed)
  Sequencing primers: 5′ T7; 3′ AmpStop (TCAGGCAACTATGGATGAAC)
Terms and licenses: Academic/Nonprofit Terms; Industry Terms: Not Available to Industry
Depositor comments: Lashuel Lab Plasmid #143
How to cite: pT7-7 asyn S87A/S129E was a gift from Hilal Lashuel (Addgene plasmid # 36065 ; http://n2t.net/addgene:36065 ; RRID:Addgene_36065)
