[The description below was written by a language model from this plasmid's Addgene catalogue record and pLannotate feature annotations shown in this document.]
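Description:
pT7-7 asyn S87A/S129E is a small bacterial expression plasmid (about 2.9 kb in the deposited full sequence) built on the pT7-7 backbone and carrying human alpha-synuclein (SNCA) with two point substitutions, S87A and S129E. It replicates in E. coli from a high-copy ColE1/pMB1-type origin and is selected with ampicillin through a β-lactamase gene driven by its own bla promoter. Only short remnants of the rop gene and the tet promoter are annotated, consistent with a pBR322-derived backbone in which these elements are no longer functional. Loss of intact rop fits the high copy number listed for the plasmid.

The insert was cloned between NdeI and HindIII sites, both retained, placing the alpha-synuclein coding sequence immediately downstream of a bacteriophage T7 promoter and the efficient T7 gene 10 ribosome binding site. Transcription therefore depends on T7 RNA polymerase, so protein production requires a host strain that supplies that polymerase, whereas the listed DH5alpha strain serves for propagation. No affinity or epitope tag is annotated, and the coding feature spans roughly the length of the full-length protein, suggesting untagged expression. No T7 terminator or lac operator appears in the feature table.

Ser87 and Ser129 are known phosphorylation sites in alpha-synuclein. Alanine substitution is conventionally used to block phosphorylation, and glutamate to mimic the phosphorylated state. The record does not state a purpose, but the design points to production of recombinant mutant protein for studying how modification at these residues affects alpha-synuclein behaviour, a protein linked to Parkinson's disease through the PARK1/PARK4 loci.
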