Features (pLannotate 1.2.2; 8 found; start..end, strand, type, name):
     42..902     -  CDS            AmpR: β-lactamase; bla; confers resistance to ampicillin, carbenicillin, and related antibiotics
    903..1007    -  promoter       AmpR promoter: bla
   1223..1811    +  rep_origin     ori: high-copy-number ColE1/pMB1/pBR322/pUC origin of replication
   2251..2288    -  CDS            rop (fragment): Rop protein, which maintains plasmids at low copy number; rop
   2322..2340    +  promoter       T7 promoter: promoter for bacteriophage T7 RNA polymerase
   2372..2394    +  RBS            RBS: efficient ribosome binding site from bacteriophage T7 gene 10 (Olins and Rangwala, 1989)
   2402..2821    +  CDS            SNCA: SYUA_HUMAN - Also known as NACP, PARK1. Experimental evidence at protein level: Swiss-Prot protein existence level 1. Neuronal protein that plays several roles in synaptic activity such as regulation of synaptic vesicle trafficking and subsequent neurotransmitter release. Participates as a monomer in synaptic vesicle exocytosis by enhancing vesicle priming, fusion and dilation of exocytotic fusion pores (PubMed:28288128, PubMed:30404828). Mechanistically, acts by increasing local Ca(2+) release from microdomains which is essential for the enhancement of ATP-induced exocytosis (PubMed:30404828)
   2885..2903    -  promoter       tet promoter (fragment): E. coli promoter for tetracycline efflux protein gene
>Addgene plasmid #36065 | pT7-7 asyn S87A/S129E | depositor full sequence | sequence record 44522 | pT7-7 asyn S87A/S129E sequence 2914 bps
AAATCAATCTAAAGTATATATGAGTAAACTTGGTCTGACAGTTACCAATGCTTAATCAGTGAGGCACCTA
TCTCAGCGATCTGTCTATTTCGTTCATCCATAGTTGCCTGACTCCCCGTCGTGTAGATAACTACGATACG
GGAGGGCTTACCATCTGGCCCCAGTGCTGCAATGATACCGCGAGACCCACGCTCACCGGCTCCAGATTTA
TCAGCAATAAACCAGCCAGCCGGAAGGGCCGAGCGCAGAAGTGGTCCTGCAACTTTATCCGCCTCCATCC
AGTCTATTAATTGTTGCCGGGAAGCTAGAGTAAGTAGTTCGCCAGTTAATAGTTTGCGCAACGTTGTTGC
CATTGCTACAGGCATCGTGGTGTCACGCTCGTCGTTTGGTATGGCTTCATTCAGCTCCGGTTCCCAACGA
TCAAGGCGAGTTACATGATCCCCCATGTTGTGCAAAAAAGCGGTTAGCTCCTTCGGTCCTCCGATCGTTG
TCAGAAGTAAGTTGGCCGCAGTGTTATCACTCATGGTTATGGCAGCACTGCATAATTCTCTTACTGTCAT
GCCATCCGTAAGATGCTTTTCTGTGACTGGTGAGTACTCAACCAAGTCATTCTGAGAATAGTGTATGCGG
CGACCGAGTTGCTCTTGCCCGGCGTCAACACGGGATAATACCGCGCCACATAGCAGAACTTTAAAAGTGC
TCATCATTGGAAAACGTTCTTCGGGGCGAAAACTCTCAAGGATCTTACCGCTGTTGAGATCCAGTTCGAT
GTAACCCACTCGTGCACCCAACTGATCTTCAGCATCTTTTACTTTCACCAGCGTTTCTGGGTGAGCAAAA
ACAGGAAGGCAAAATGCCGCAAAAAAGGGAATAAGGGCGACACGGAAATGTTGAATACTCATACTCTTCC
TTTTTCAATATTATTGAAGCATTTATCAGGGTTATTGTCTCATGAGCGGATACATATTTGAATGTATTTA
GAAAAATAAACAAATAGGGGTTCCGCGCACATTTCCCCGAAAAGTGCCACCTGACGTCTAAGAAACCATT
ATTATCATGACATTAACCTATAAAAATAGGCGTATCACGAGGCCCTTTCGTCTTCAAGAATTAAAAGGAT
CTAGGTGAAGATCCTTTTTGATAATCTCATGACCAAAATCCCTTAACGTGAGTTTTCGTTCCACTGAGCG
TCAGACCCCGTAGAAAAGATCAAAGGATCTTCTTGAGATCCTTTTTTTCTGCGCGTAATCTGCTGCTTGC
AAACAAAAAAACCACCGCTACCAGCGGTGGTTTGTTTGCCGGATCAAGAGCTACCAACTCTTTTTCCGAA
GGTAACTGGCTTCAGCAGAGCGCAGATACCAAATACTGTCCTTCTAGTGTAGCCGTAGTTAGGCCACCAC
TTCAAGAACTCTGTAGCACCGCCTACATACCTCGCTCTGCTAATCCTGTTACCAGTGGCTGCTGCCAGTG
GCGATAAGTCGTGTCTTACCGGGTTGGACTCAAGACGATAGTTACCGGATAAGGCGCAGCGGTCGGGCTG
AACGGGGGGTTCGTGCACACAGCCCAGCTTGGAGCGAACGACCTACACCGAACTGAGATACCTACAGCGT
GAGCATTGAGAAAGCGCCACGCTTCCCGAAGGGAGAAAGGCGGACAGGTATCCGGTAAGCGGCAGGGTCG
GAACAGGAGAGCGCACGAGGGAGCTTCCAGGGGGAAACGCCTGGTATCTTTATAGTCCTGTCGGGTTTCG
CCACCTCTGACTTGAGCGTCGATTTTTGTGATGCTCGTCAGGGGGGCGGAGCCTATGGAAAAACGCCAGC
AACGCGGCCTTTTTACGGTTCCTGGCCTTTTGCTGGCCTTTTGCTCACATGTTCTTTCCTGCGTTATCCC
CTGATTCTGTGGATAACCGTATTACCGCCTTTGAGTGAGCTGATACCGCTCGCCGCAGCCGAACGACCGA
GCGCAGCGAGTCAGTGAGCGAGGAAGCGGAAGAGCGCCTGATGCGGTATTTTCTCCTTACGCATCTGTGC
GGTATTTCACACCGCATACAGATCTGTATGGTGCACTCTCAGTACAATCTGCTCTGATGCCGCATAGTTA
AGCCAGTATATACACTCCGCTATCGCTACGTGACTGGGTCATGGCTGCGCCCCGACACCCGCCAACACCC
GCTGACGCGCCCTGACGGGCTTGTCTGCTCCCGGCATCCGCTTACAGACAAGCTGTGACCGTCTCCGGGA
GCTGCATGTGTCAGAGGTTTTCACCGTCATCACCGAAACGCGCGAGGCCCAGCGATTCGAACTTCTGATA
GACTTCGAAATTAATACGACTCACTATAGGGAGACCACAACGGTTTCCCTCTAGAAATAATTTTGTTTAA
CTTTAAGAAGGAGATATACATATGGATGTATTCATGAAAGGACTTTCAAAGGCCAAGGAGGGAGTTGTGG
CTGCTGCTGAGAAAACCAAACAGGGTGTGGCAGAAGCAGCAGGAAAGACAAAAGAGGGTGTTCTCTATGT
AGGCTCCAAAACCAAGGAGGGAGTGGTGCATGGTGTGGCAACAGTGGCTGAGAAGACCAAAGAGCAAGTG
ACAAATGTTGGAGGAGCAGTGGTGACGGGTGTGACAGCAGTAGCCCAGAAGACAGTGGAGGGAGCAGGGG
CCATTGCAGCAGCCACTGGCTTTGTCAAAAAGGACCAGTTGGGCAAGAATGAAGAAGGAGCCCCACAGGA
AGGAATTCTGGAAGATATGCCTGTGGATCCTGACAATGAGGCTTATGAAATGCCTGAGGAGGAAGGGTAT
CAAGACTACGAACCTGAAGCCTAAGAAATATCTTTGCTCCCAGTTTCTTGAGATCTGCTGACAGATGTTC
CATCCAAGCTTATCATCGATGATAAGCTGTCAAACATGAGAATT
