>Addgene plasmid #36065 | pT7-7 asyn S87A/S129E | addgene partial sequence | sequence record 45257 | T7 5'-TAATACGACTCACTATAGGG-3'
TTTACTTTAGAAGGAGATATACATATGGATGTATTCATGAAAGGACTTTCAAAGGCCAAGGAGGGAGTTG
TGGCTGCTGCTGAGAAAACCAAACAGGGTGTGGCAGAAGCAGCAGGAAAGACAAAAGAGGGTGTTCTCTA
TGTAGGCTCCAAAACCAAGGAGGGAGTGGTGCATGGTGTGGCAACAGTGGCTGAGAAGACCAAAGAGCAA
GTGACAAATGTTGGAGGAGCAGTGGTGACGGGTGTGACAGCAGTAGCCCAGAAGACAGTGGAGGGAGCAG
GGGCCATTGCAGCAGCCACTGGCTTTGTCAAAAAGGACCAGTTGGGCAAGAATGAAGAAGGAGCCCCACA
GGAAGGAATTCTGGAAGATATGCCTGTGGATCCTGACAATGAGGCTTATGAAATGCCTGAGGAGGAAGGG
TATCAAGACTACGAACCTGAAGCCTAAGAAATATCTTTGCTCCCAGTTTCTTGAGATCTGCTGACAGATG
TTCCATCCAAGCTTATCGATGATAAGCTGTCAAACATGAGAATTAAATCAATCTAAAGTATATATGAGTA
AACTTGGTCTGACAGTTACCAATGCTTAATCAGTGAGGCACCTATCTCAGCGATCTGTCTATTTCGTTCA
TCCATAGTTGCCTGACTCCCCGTCGTGTAGATAACTACGATACGGGAGGGCTTACCATCTGGCCCCAGTG
CTGCAATGATACCGCGAGACCCACGCTCACCGGCTCCAGATTTATCAGCAATAAACCAGCCAGCCGGAAG
GGCCGAGCGCAGAAGTGGTCCTGCAACTTTATCCGCCTCCATCCAGTCTATTAATT
